>Addgene plasmid #236549 | Grx1-roGFP2-PSPC1 | addgene full sequence | sequence record 475413 | Addgene NGS Result
GATGCATACTCAAATTCAAATGTCCCAGGTTGAGCAAAACGTGGTGGTTGTTCTCTTTCCTTATGATATT
GTTGAGTTTTCTGCATCAGCTTCTCTGGCAAGCCATCTTCATCATCAAACTGCTCCATGGGTTCCACAAT
GACTGGACGAGGGGTCGTTGTTAGCAAGAATGCCCCATCACCACATCTTTCCAGAGCCTTTCGTGCAGGA
GGTTTTGCTGCAAACTCTACAAAACCTTTTCCTGTAGCTCTACCGCGATCATCCACAACCACAACAGCTT
TCTCTACTGGACCAAACTGAGAAAATGCTTGCTCTAGCAGCTCATTGGAAACAACTGGAGAAAGGTTCTT
GACAGTCAAGGCTGCTCCATGTGTAGCGAAGCGAATCCGTAGAGGTCTGCTCTTGAGAATGGTGCCGTCC
AGCTCTGCTTTTGCAATTTCAGCCAGGGTTCTGGATTCCAAGCGGATGAAGCCGAAGCCACGGTCCCGGT
TGATGAAGACTTCGCTGGGCTCGCCATAGCGTTCGAAGAGCCTCTTGAAGTCCTCCTCCGTGATGTCGGT
GGGCAGATTTCCCACGAAGAGGCGGCAGCGCTGCGTGTACGTCTTCTCGCCCGGCTTGAGGAAACTCTTG
ATGTCGATAGTGAACCCCATCTCCTCGTCCGGGTGGTCCTCTGGAGGCGCGGGCGCGGGCGGTGCCGGCT
CCCCGGCAAGAGCGAGCGCCATGGCTGCCGCGGCCGCCGGCTCGCTCTCGCCCACCGCGGACTCCAGGGC
GCGAAGGCGGGCCGGGTTTTTCTCAATGCGCACTTGCTTCAGGTTTCCTCTTAACATCATCTTGTACAGC
TCGTCCATGCCGAGAGTGATCCCGGCGGCGGTCACGAACTCCAGCAGGACCATGTGATCGCGCTTCTCGT
TGGGGTCTTTGCTCAGGGCGGAGCAGGTGCTCAGGTAGTGGTTGTCGGGCAGCAGCACGGGGCCGTCGCC
GATGGGGGTGTTCTGCTGGTAGTGGTCGGCGAGCTGCACGCTGCCGTCCTCGATGTTGTGGCGGATCTTG
AAGTTCACCTTGATGCCGTTCTTCTGCTTGTCGGCCATGATATAGACGTTGTGGCAGTTGTAGTTGTACT
CCAGCTTGTGCCCCAGGATGTTGCCGTCCTCCTTGAAGTCGATGCCCTTCAGCTCGATGCGGTTCACCAG
GGTGTCGCCCTCGAACTTCACCTCGGCGCGGGTCTTGTAGTTGCCGTCGTCCTTGAAGAAGATGGTGCGC
TCCTGGACGTAGCCTTCGGGCATGGCGGACTTGAAGAAGTCGTGCTGCTTCATGTGGTCGGGGTAGCGGC
TGAAGCACTGCACGCCGTAGGTCAGGGTGGTCACGAGGGTGGGCCAGGGCACGGGCAGCTTGCCGGTGGT
GGAGATGAACTTCAGGGTCAGCTTGCCGTAGGTGGCATCGCCCTCGCCCTCGCCGGACACGCTGAACTTG
TGGCCGTTTACGTCGCCGTCCAGCTCGACCAGGATGGGCACCACCCCGGTGAACAGCTCCTCGCCCTTGC
TCACGAATTCCTCGGGCAGCTTCCTGGCCTTCTTCTCCAGCTCCTTGATCTTCTCGCCGGCCTCCTCCTC
AGTCTGCAGAGCTCCAATCTGCTTTAGCCGCGTCAGCAGTTCCCCACTCTGTTGCAAAGAGACTAGATCA
CTGCATCCGCCTATACAATCTTTACCAATAAAGACTCGAGGCACCGTTCTTGCTCCCGTGAGCTGTTGCA
AATAATCTTGAATCTCGTTAGTGTGGTTGGTGGCTGTGATATCGACAAATTCCAGAAGCCCTTGTTTGAT
GGGCAATTGACTGAGGATCTCTTGGGCCCTCCTGCAGTACGGGCAGGTGGGCTTGATGAACACAACCACC
TTCCCAGGCTGGATTTTGCAGTTCACAAACTCTTGAGCCATGGTGGCGGTACCGTCGACTGCAGAATTCG
AAGCTTGAGCTCGAGATCTGAGTCCGGTAGCGCTAGCGGATCTGACGGTTCACTAAACCAGCTCTGCTTA
TATAGACCTCCCACCGTACACGCCTACCGCCCATTTGCGTCAATGGGGCGGAGTTGTTACGACATTTTGG
AAAGTCCCGTTGATTTTGGTGCCAAAACAAACTCCCATTGACGTCAATGGGGTGGAGACTTGGAAATCCC
CGTGAGTCAAACCGCTATCCACGCCCATTGATGTACTGCCAAAACCGCATCACCATGGTAATAGCGATGA
CTAATACGTAGATGTACTGCCAAGTAGGAAAGTCCCATAAGGTCATGTACTGGGCATAATGCCAGGCGGG
CCATTTACCGTCATTGACGTCAATAGGGGGCGTACTTGGCATATGATACACTTGATGTACTGCCAAGTGG
GCAGTTTACCGTAAATACTCCACCCATTGACGTCAATGGAAAGTCCCTATTGGCGTTACTATGGGAACAT
ACGTCATTATTGACGTCAATGGGCGGGGGTCGTTGGGCGGTCAGCCAGGCGGGCCATTTACCGTAAGTTA
TGTAACGCGGAACTCCATATATGGGCTATGAACTAATGACCCCGTAATTGATTACTATTAATAACTAATG
CATGGCGGTAATACGGTTATCCACAGAATCAGGGGATAACGCAGGAAAGAACATGTGAGCAAAAGGCCAG
CAAAAGGCCAGGAACCGTAAAAAGGCCGCGTTGCTGGCGTTTTTCCATAGGCTCCGCCCCCCTGACGAGC
ATCACAAAAATCGACGCTCAAGTCAGAGGTGGCGAAACCCGACAGGACTATAAAGATACCAGGCGTTTCC
CCCTGGAAGCTCCCTCGTGCGCTCTCCTGTTCCGACCCTGCCGCTTACCGGATACCTGTCCGCCTTTCTC
CCTTCGGGAAGCGTGGCGCTTTCTCATAGCTCACGCTGTAGGTATCTCAGTTCGGTGTAGGTCGTTCGCT
CCAAGCTGGGCTGTGTGCACGAACCCCCCGTTCAGCCCGACCGCTGCGCCTTATCCGGTAACTATCGTCT
TGAGTCCAACCCGGTAAGACACGACTTATCGCCACTGGCAGCAGCCACTGGTAACAGGATTAGCAGAGCG
AGGTATGTAGGCGGTGCTACAGAGTTCTTGAAGTGGTGGCCTAACTACGGCTACACTAGAAGAACAGTAT
TTGGTATCTGCGCTCTGCTGAAGCCAGTTACCTTCGGAAAAAGAGTTGGTAGCTCTTGATCCGGCAAACA
AACCACCGCTGGTAGCGGTGGTTTTTTTGTTTGCAAGCAGCAGATTACGCGCAGAAAAAAAGGATCTCAA
GAAGATCCTTTGATCTTTTCTACGGGGTCTGACGCTCAGTGGAACGAAAACTCACGTTAAGGGATTTTGG
TCATGAGATTATCAAAAAGGATCTTCACCTAGATCCTTTTAAATTAAAAATGAAGTTTTAAATCAATCTA
AAGTATATATGAGTAACCTGAGGCTATGGCAGGGCCTGCCGCCCCGACGTTGGCTGCGAGCCCTGGGCCT
TCACCCGAACTTGGGGGGTGGGGTGGGGAAAAGGAAGAAACGCGGGCGTATTGACCCCAATGGGGTCTCG
GTGGGGTATCGACAGAGTGCCAGCCCTGGGACCGAACCCCGCGTTTATGAACAAACGACCCAACACCGTG
CGTTTTATTCTGTCTTTTTATTGCCGTCATAGCGCGGGTTCCTTCCGGTATTGTCTCCTTCCGTGTTTCA
GTTAGCCTCCCCCTAGGGTGGGCGAAGAACTCCAGCATGAGATCCCCGCGCTGGAGGATCATCCAGCCGG
CGTCCCGGAAAACGATTCCGAAGCCCAACCTTTCATAGAAGGCGGCGGTGGAATCGAAATCTCGTGATGG
CAGGTTGGGCGTCGCTTGGTCGGTCATTTCGAACCCCAGAGTCCCGCTCAGAAGAACTCGTCAAGAAGGC
GATAGAAGGCGATGCGCTGCGAATCGGGAGCGGCGATACCGTAAAGCACGAGGAAGCGGTCAGCCCATTC
GCCGCCAAGCTCTTCAGCAATATCACGGGTAGCCAACGCTATGTCCTGATAGCGGTCCGCCACACCCAGC
CGGCCACAGTCGATGAATCCAGAAAAGCGGCCATTTTCCACCATGATATTCGGCAAGCAGGCATCGCCAT
GGGTCACGACGAGATCCTCGCCGTCGGGCATGCTCGCCTTGAGCCTGGCGAACAGTTCGGCTGGCGCGAG
CCCCTGATGCTCTTCGTCCAGATCATCCTGATCGACAAGACCGGCTTCCATCCGAGTACGTGCTCGCTCG
ATGCGATGTTTCGCTTGGTGGTCGAATGGGCAGGTAGCCGGATCAAGCGTATGCAGCCGCCGCATTGCAT
CAGCCATGATGGATACTTTCTCGGCAGGAGCAAGGTGAGATGACAGGAGATCCTGCCCCGGCACTTCGCC
CAATAGCAGCCAGTCCCTTCCCGCTTCAGTGACAACGTCGAGCACAGCTGCGCAAGGAACGCCCGTCGTG
GCCAGCCACGATAGCCGCGCTGCCTCGTCTTGCAGTTCATTCAGGGCACCGGACAGGTCGGTCTTGACAA
AAAGAACCGGGCGCCCCTGCGCTGACAGCCGGAACACGGCGGCATCAGAGCAGCCGATTGTCTGTTGTGC
CCAGTCATAGCCGAATAGCCTCTCCACCCAAGCGGCCGGAGAACCTGCGTGCAATCCATCTTGTTCAATC
ATGCGAAACGATCCTCATCCTGTCTCTTGATCGATCTTTGCAAAAGCCTAGGCCTCCAAAAAAGCCTCCT
CACTACTTCTGGAATAGCTCAGAGGCCGAGGCGGCCTCGGCCTCTGCATAAATAAAAAAAATTAGTCAGC
CATGGGGCGGAGAATGGGCGGAACTGGGCGGAGTTAGGGGCGGGATGGGCGGAGTTAGGGGCGGGACTAT
GGTTGCTGACTAATTGAGATGCATGCTTTGCATACTTCTGCCTGCTGGGGAGCCTGGGGACTTTCCACAC
CTGGTTGCTGACTAATTGAGATGCATGCTTTGCATACTTCTGCCTGCTGGGGAGCCTGGGGACTTTCCAC
ACCCTAACTGACACACATTCCACAGCTGGTTCTTTCCGCCTCAGGACTCTTCCTTTTTCAATATTATTGA
AGCATTTATCAGGGTTATTGTCTCATGAGCGGATACATATTTGAATGTATTTAGAAAAATAAACAAATAG
GGGTTCCGCGCACATTTCCCCGAAAAGTGCCACCTG
[124 nt withheld, positions 5217-5340]
C
[91 nt withheld, positions 5342-5432]
A
[49 nt withheld, positions 5434-5482]
CCTTTGACGTTGGAGTCCACGTTCTTT
[37 nt withheld, positions 5510-5546]
ACCCTATCTCGGTCTATTCTTTTGATTTATAAGGGATTTTGCCGATTTCGGCCTATTGGTTAAAAAATGA
GCTGATTTAACAAAAATTTAACGCGAATTTTAACAAAATATTAACGCTTACAATTTACGCCTTAAGATAC
ATTGATGAGTTTGGACAAACCACAACTAGAATGCAGTGAAAAAAATGCTTTATTTGTGAAATTTGTGATG
CTATTGCTTTATTTGTAACCATTATAAGCTGCAATAAACAAGTTAACAACAACAATTGCATTCATTTTAT
GTTTCAGGTTCAGGGGGAGGTGTGGGAGGTTTTTTAAAGCAAGTAAAACCTCTACAAATGTGGTATGGCT
GATTATGATCTAGAGTCGCGGCCGCTTAGCTCTCTTAATATCTACGGCGCTTATTAGGGCCTTCAAAGTT
GCCCCCTTGACTTCCTCTACCAAAGCCACCAGGACCACCACTCACAGGACCTACACCACTCATTGGTGCT
TGAGGGGTTTCAGAACCTGTTCTACTCCCCATAGGTGAACCCATCTGAGATGGTGGTCCTTGAGGAAATC
TGTCATTGTGCACTGCTCCATTATCTGGCATCATTGGAGTTCCCATATTTGCGGCTCCTTCTGGTCCCAT
GGCAGGACCAGGACCCATTGGTGGGCCAGGTATAGTTGCTCTGTTGTTCATATTCATACCCATCATTGGA
GGAGGACCTTGGTTACCAGCAGGGGCTGGGCTAAACGCATCTCCCATGTTTATTGCTCCACGGGGACCCA
TATCACCCATTCTCATTTCCTGTTCTCTATTTTCCATGTAGTTTGGCTTAAAGCCCTCTTGCTGTCGCCT
CAGTTCCTCCTGTTCTCTGTGTCGGATCATTTCTTCCTCACGCCGCCGATGCTCCTCTTCATGTCTTAGT
TGTATTTGCTTCCGTTTTTGCAACTCTTGGTTTCTGAGTTCTTCCAAGCGTCTGAGTTCTTCTTGACGCC
TCATTAGATCTTGCCTCATTAGCATTAATTGGTGTTCATGCCTAGCTGCTTCCATTTCTGCCTCCAGTTT
CTCTTTGGCTTCTCTGATGTTTCTATCAACCTGCTCACGCTGCTGCTTTTCCATTTCATCAAGAGCCTTC
CATCGA
Features (pLannotate 1.2.2; 16 found; start..end, strand, type, name):
    831..1544    -  CDS            EGFP: the original enhanced GFP (Yang et al., 1996) mammalian codon-optimized
   1614..1931    -  CDS            GLRX: GLRX1_HUMAN - Also known as GRX. Experimental evidence at protein level: Swiss-Prot protein existence level 1. Has a glutathione-disulfide oxidoreductase activity in the presence of NADPH and glutathione reductase. Reduces low molecular weight disulfides and proteins. From Homo sapiens (Human).
   1936..1997    -  misc_feature   MCS (fragment): multiple cloning site
   2020..2223    -  promoter       CMV promoter: human cytomegalovirus (CMV) immediate early promoter
   2224..2527    -  enhancer       CMV enhancer: human cytomegalovirus immediate early enhancer
   2702..3290    -  rep_origin     ori: high-copy-number ColE1/pMB1/pBR322/pUC origin of replication
   3512..3528    +  polyA_signal   bGH poly(A) signal (fragment): bovine growth hormone polyadenylation signal
   3619..3666    -  polyA_signal   HSV TK poly(A) signal: herpes simplex virus thymidine kinase polyadenylation signal (Cole and Stacy, 1985)
   3725..3877    -  CDS            ble (fragment): BLE_KLEPN - Experimental evidence at protein level: Swiss-Prot protein existence level 1. Binding protein with a strong affinity to the bleomycin family of antibiotics. Binds to CL990; an antimitotic-antibiotic compound. From Klebsiella pneumoniae.
   3898..4692    -  CDS            NeoR/KanR: aminoglycoside phosphotransferase from Tn5; aph(3')-II (or nptII); confers resistance to neomycin, kanamycin, and G418 (Geneticin®)
   4727..5084    -  promoter       SV40 promoter: SV40 enhancer and early promoter
   5086..5190    -  promoter       AmpR promoter: bla
   5217..5645    +  rep_origin     f1 ori (sequence partly withheld): f1 bacteriophage origin of replication; arrow indicates direction of (+) strand synthesis
   5679..5800    -  polyA_signal   SV40 poly(A) signal: SV40 polyadenylation signal
   5823..5906    -  CDS            large T antigen (fragment): large T antigen from SV40 (simian virus 40)
   5934..830     -  CDS            PSPC1 (across the origin): PSPC1_HUMAN - Also known as PSP1. Experimental evidence at protein level: Swiss-Prot protein existence level 1. Regulates, cooperatively with NONO and SFPQ, androgen receptor-mediated gene transcription activity in Sertoli cell line (By similarity). Binds to poly(A), poly(G) and poly(U) RNA homopolymers. Regulates the circadian clock by repressing the transcriptional activator activity of the CLOCK-ARNTL/BMAL1 heterodimer (By similarity). Together with NONO, required for the formation of nuclear paraspeckles. Plays a role in the regulation of DNA virus-mediated innate immune response by assemb
