[The description below was written by a language model from this plasmid's Addgene catalogue record and pLannotate feature annotations shown in this document.]
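Description:
Grx1-roGFP2-PSPC1 is a 6,672-nt mammalian expression plasmid on a pCMV backbone that produces a genetically encoded redox sensor targeted to nuclear paraspeckles. It is maintained in E. coli at high copy through a ColE1/pUC-type origin and selected with kanamycin. The resistance gene is the Tn5 aminoglycoside phosphotransferase (NeoR/KanR), placed behind tandem bacterial (AmpR/bla) and SV40 early promoters and followed by an HSV TK polyadenylation signal. The same cassette can therefore also confer G418 resistance in mammalian cells. An f1 origin is also present. The annotation tool additionally flags short fragments of ble, a bGH poly(A) signal and SV40 large T antigen; these appear to be backbone remnants or partial matches rather than functional units.

The payload is a single open reading frame driven by the CMV immediate-early enhancer and promoter and terminated by an SV40 poly(A) signal. In order, it encodes human glutaredoxin 1 (GLRX), a GFP-family fluorescent protein, and human PSPC1, whose coding region spans the numbering origin of the sequence record. The fluorescent protein is annotated as EGFP by similarity, but the catalogue identifies it as roGFP2, a redox-sensitive GFP variant whose engineered cysteines form a disulfide that shifts its excitation properties. Fusing Grx1 to roGFP2 couples the probe to the glutathione redox couple, which allows ratiometric readout of the glutathione redox potential. PSPC1 is a core paraspeckle protein and serves here as the localization module. The insert was assembled by Gibson cloning. The stated use is expression of the fluorescent Grx1-roGFP2 fusion in mammalian cells with localization in paraspeckles.
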