Addgene plasmid #236549: Grx1-roGFP2-PSPC1
Purpose: Expressing fluorescent Grx1-roGFP2 fusion protein in mammalian cells with localization in paraspeckles.
Depositing lab: Pablo Rivera-Fuentes. Depositing organization: University of Zurich.
Backbone
  Vector backbone: pCMV
  Vector type: Mammalian Expression
Growth in bacteria
  Bacterial resistance: Kanamycin, 50 μg/mL
  Growth temperature: 37°C
  Growth strain: DH5alpha
  Copy number: High Copy
Gene/Insert
  Gene/Insert name: Grx1-roGFP2-PSPC1
  Species: H. sapiens (human)
  Entrez Gene: PSPC1 (a.k.a. PSP1)
  Promoter: CMV
  Cloning method: Gibson Cloning
Terms and licenses: Academic/Nonprofit Terms; Industry Terms: Not Available to Industry
How to cite: Grx1-roGFP2-PSPC1 was a gift from Pablo Rivera-Fuentes (Addgene plasmid # 236549 ; http://n2t.net/addgene:236549 ; RRID:Addgene_236549)
