>Addgene plasmid #236549 | Grx1-roGFP2-PSPC1 | depositor partial sequence | sequence record 465395 | Grx1-roGFP2-PSPC1
ATGGCTCAAGAGTTTGTGAACTGCAAAATCCAGCCTGGGAAGGTGGTTGTGTTCATCAAGCCCACCTGCC
CGTACTGCAGGAGGGCCCAAGAGATCCTCAGTCAATTGCCCATCAAACAAGGGCTTCTGGAATTTGTCGA
TATCACAGCCACCAACCACACTAACGAGATTCAAGATTATTTGCAACAGCTCACGGGAGCAAGAACGGTG
CCTCGAGTCTTTATTGGTAAAGATTGTATAGGCGGATGCAGTGATCTAGTCTCTTTGCAACAGAGTGGGG
AACTGCTGACGCGGCTAAAGCAGATTGGAGCTCTGCAGACTGAGGAGGAGGCCGGCGAGAAGATCAAGGA
GCTGGAGAAGAAGGCCAGGAAGCTGCCCGAGGAATTCGTGAGCAAGGGCGAGGAGCTGTTCACCGGGGTG
GTGCCCATCCTGGTCGAGCTGGACGGCGACGTAAACGGCCACAAGTTCAGCGTGTCCGGCGAGGGCGAGG
GCGATGCCACCTACGGCAAGCTGACCCTGAAGTTCATCTCCACCACCGGCAAGCTGCCCGTGCCCTGGCC
CACCCTCGTGACCACCCTGACCTACGGCGTGCAGTGCTTCAGCCGCTACCCCGACCACATGAAGCAGCAC
GACTTCTTCAAGTCCGCCATGCCCGAAGGCTACGTCCAGGAGCGCACCATCTTCTTCAAGGACGACGGCA
ACTACAAGACCCGCGCCGAGGTGAAGTTCGAGGGCGACACCCTGGTGAACCGCATCGAGCTGAAGGGCAT
CGACTTCAAGGAGGACGGCAACATCCTGGGGCACAAGCTGGAGTACAACTACAACTGCCACAACGTCTAT
ATCATGGCCGACAAGCAGAAGAACGGCATCAAGGTGAACTTCAAGATCCGCCACAACATCGAGGACGGCA
GCGTGCAGCTCGCCGACCACTACCAGCAGAACACCCCCATCGGCGACGGCCCCGTGCTGCTGCCCGACAA
CCACTACCTGAGCACCTGCTCCGCCCTGAGCAAAGACCCCAACGAGAAGCGCGATCACATGGTCCTGCTG
GAGTTCGTGACCGCCGCCGGGATCACTCTCGGCATGGACGAGCTGTACAAGATGATGTTAAGAGGAAACC
TGAAGCAAGTGCGCATTGAGAAAAACCCGGCCCGCCTTCGCGCCCTGGAGTCCGCGGTGGGCGAGAGCGA
GCCGGCGGCCGCGGCAGCCATGGCGCTCGCTCTTGCCGGGGAGCCGGCACCGCCCGCGCCCGCGCCTCCA
GAGGACCACCCGGACGAGGAGATGGGGTTCACTATCGACATCAAGAGTTTCCTCAAGCCGGGCGAGAAGA
CGTACACGCAGCGCTGCCGCCTCTTCGTGGGAAATCTGCCCACCGACATCACGGAGGAGGACTTCAAGAG
GCTCTTCGAACGCTATGGCGAGCCCAGCGAAGTCTTCATCAACCGGGACCGTGGCTTCGGCTTCATCCGC
TTGGAATCCAGAACCCTGGCTGAAATTGCAAAAGCAGAGCTGGACGGCACCATTCTCAAGAGCAGACCTC
TACGGATTCGCTTCGCTACACATGGAGCAGCCTTGACTGTCAAGAACCTTTCTCCAGTTGTTTCCAATGA
GCTGCTAGAGCAAGCATTTTCTCAGTTTGGTCCAGTAGAGAAAGCTGTTGTGGTTGTGGATGATCGCGGT
AGAGCTACAGGAAAAGGTTTTGTAGAGTTTGCAGCAAAACCTCCTGCACGAAAGGCTCTGGAAAGATGTG
GTGATGGGGCATTCTTGCTAACAACGACCCCTCGTCCAGTCATTGTGGAACCCATGGAGCAGTTTGATGA
TGAAGATGGCTTGCCAGAGAAGCTGATGCAGAAAACTCAACAATATCATAAGGAAAGAGAACAACCACCA
CGTTTTGCTCAACCTGGGACATTTGAATTTGAGTATGCATCTCGATGGAAGGCTCTTGATGAAATGGAAA
AGCAGCAGCGTGAGCAGGTTGATAGAAACATCAGAGAAGCCAAAGAGAAACTGGAGGCAGAAATGGAAGC
AGCTAGGCATGAACACCAATTAATGCTAATGAGGCAAGATCTAATGAGGCGTCAAGAAGAACTCAGACGC
TTGGAAGAACTCAGAAACCAAGAGTTGCAAAAACGGAAGCAAATACAACTAAGACATGAAGAGGAGCATC
GGCGGCGTGAGGAAGAAATGATCCGACACAGAGAACAGGAGGAACTGAGGCGACAGCAAGAGGGCTTTAA
GCCAAACTACATGGAAAATAGAGAACAGGAAATGAGAATGGGTGATATGGGTCCCCGTGGAGCAATAAAC
ATGGGAGATGCGTTTAGCCCAGCCCCTGCTGGTAACCAAGGTCCTCCTCCAATGATGGGTATGAATATGA
ACAACAGAGCAACTATACCTGGCCCACCAATGGGTCCTGGTCCTGCCATGGGACCAGAAGGAGCCGCAAA
TATGGGAACTCCAATGATGCCAGATAATGGAGCAGTGCACAATGACAGATTTCCTCAAGGACCACCATCT
CAGATGGGTTCACCTATGGGGAGTAGAACAGGTTCTGAAACCCCTCAAGCACCAATGAGTGGTGTAGGTC
CTGTGAGTGGTGGTCCTGGTGGCTTTGGTAGAGGAAGTCAAGGGGGCAACTTTGAAGGCCCTAATAAGCG
TCGTAGATATTAA
